Addgene plasmid #168341: pTL107
Purpose: pGBKT7 yeast two-hybrid plasmid
Depositing lab: Sophien Kamoun. Depositing organization: Sainsbury Laboratory, Norwich. Publication: A single amino acid polymorphism in a conserved effector of the multihost blast fungus pathogen expands host-target binding spectrum. Bentham AR, Petit-Houdenot Y, Win J, Chuma I, Terauchi R, Banfield MJ, Kamoun S, Langner T. PLoS Pathog. 2021 Nov 10;17(11):e1009957. doi: 10.1371/journal.ppat.1009957. eCollection 2021 Nov. PubMed 34758051.
Backbone
  Vector backbone: pGBKT7
  Vector type: Yeast Expression
Growth in bacteria
  Bacterial resistance: Kanamycin, 50 μg/mL
  Growth temperature: 37°C
  Growth strain: DH5alpha
  Copy number: High Copy
Gene/Insert
  Gene/Insert name: Si514821951
  Species: Setaria italica
  Cloning method: Unknown
Terms and licenses: Academic/Nonprofit Terms; Industry Terms: Not Available to Industry
How to cite: pTL107 was a gift from Sophien Kamoun (Addgene plasmid # 168341 ; http://n2t.net/addgene:168341 ; RRID:Addgene_168341)
