[The description below was written by a language model from this plasmid's Addgene catalogue record and pLannotate feature annotations shown in this document.]
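Description:
pTL107 is a yeast two-hybrid bait plasmid built on the pGBKT7 backbone, a yeast expression shuttle vector of about 7.6 kb. In E. coli it replicates from a high-copy ColE1/pUC-type origin and is selected with kanamycin through the Tn5 aminoglycoside phosphotransferase gene (NeoR/KanR), which is driven by the bla (AmpR) promoter. In Saccharomyces cerevisiae it is maintained episomally by the 2μ origin and selected by complementation of tryptophan auxotrophy with the TRP1 marker under its own promoter. An f1 origin is also present, along with several small backbone remnants (lac promoter/operator, lacI, rop, bom, ble and lacZα fragments) that have no evident role in the two-hybrid function.

The expression cassette uses the constitutive yeast ADH1 promoter to drive the GAL4 DNA-binding domain, followed by the insert and then the T7 and ADH1 terminators. A T7 promoter sits between the GAL4 domain and the insert, an arrangement that in this backbone also permits in vitro transcription of the insert alone. The insert is catalogued as Si514821951 from Setaria italica (foxtail millet). The automated annotation recognises a roughly 200 bp stretch of it as resembling Arabidopsis HIPP27, a heavy-metal-binding protein, suggesting the Setaria sequence encodes a heavy-metal-associated domain protein, although the record does not give its exact boundaries. Fused to the GAL4 DNA-binding domain, this host protein would be tested against partners carried on an activation-domain plasmid. The associated publication concerns how a conserved blast fungus effector binds host targets, consistent with use in effector–host target interaction assays.
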