Features (pLannotate 1.2.2; 24 found; start..end, strand, type, name):
     30..734     +  promoter       ADH1 promoter: S. cerevisiae ADH1; promoter for alcohol dehydrogenase 1
    762..1202    +  CDS            GAL4 DNA binding domain: DNA binding domain of the GAL4 transcriptional activator; Saccharomyces cerevisiae GAL4 (truncated)
   1213..1231    +  promoter       T7 promoter: promoter for bacteriophage T7 RNA polymerase
   1365..1568    +  CDS            HIPP27 (fragment): HIP27_ARATH - Experimental evidence at protein level: Swiss-Prot protein existence level 1. Heavy-metal-binding protein. Binds cadmium. May be involved in cadmium transport and play a role in cadmium detoxification. From Arabidopsis thaliana (Mouse-ear cress).
   1601..1648    +  terminator     T7 terminator: transcription terminator for bacteriophage T7 RNA polymerase
   1675..1862    +  terminator     ADH1 terminator: S. cerevisiae ADH1; transcription terminator for the S. cerevisiae alcohol dehydrogenase 1 (ADH1) gene
   1910..1926    -  protein_bind   lac operator: The lac repressor binds to the lac operator to inhibit transcription in E. coli. This inhibition can be relieved by adding lactose or isopropyl-β-D-thiogalactopyranoside (IPTG). lac repressor encoded by lacI
   1934..1964    -  promoter       lac promoter: promoter for the E. coli lac operon
   1979..2000    -  protein_bind   CAP binding site: CAP binding activates transcription in the presence of cAMP. E. coli catabolite activator protein
   2013..2105    -  CDS            lacI (fragment): lac repressor; lacI; The lac repressor binds to the lac operator to inhibit transcription in E. coli. This inhibition can be relieved by adding lactose or isopropyl-β-D-thiogalactopyranoside (IPTG).
   2288..2876    -  rep_origin     ori: high-copy-number ColE1/pMB1/pBR322/pUC origin of replication
   3098..3114    +  polyA_signal   bGH poly(A) signal (fragment): bovine growth hormone polyadenylation signal
   3205..3252    -  polyA_signal   HSV TK poly(A) signal: herpes simplex virus thymidine kinase polyadenylation signal (Cole and Stacy, 1985)
   3311..3463    -  CDS            ble (fragment): BLE_KLEPN - Experimental evidence at protein level: Swiss-Prot protein existence level 1. Binding protein with a strong affinity to the bleomycin family of antibiotics. Binds to CL990; an antimitotic-antibiotic compound. From Klebsiella pneumoniae.
   3484..4278    -  CDS            NeoR/KanR: aminoglycoside phosphotransferase from Tn5; aph(3')-II (or nptII); confers resistance to neomycin, kanamycin, and G418 (Geneticin®)
   4279..4383    -  promoter       AmpR promoter: bla
   4410..5752    -  rep_origin     2μ ori: yeast 2μ plasmid origin of replication
   5820..5855    +  CDS            rop (fragment): Rop protein, which maintains plasmids at low copy number; rop
   5957..6006    +  misc_feature   bom (fragment): basis of mobility region from pBR322
   6145..6292    +  promoter       TRP1 promoter: S. cerevisiae TRP1
   6293..6967    +  CDS            TRP1: phosphoribosylanthranilate isomerase, required for tryptophan biosynthesis; S. cerevisiae TRP1; yeast auxotrophic marker
   7018..7069    +  misc_feature   bom (fragment): basis of mobility region from pBR322
   7097..7525    -  rep_origin     f1 ori (sequence partly withheld): f1 bacteriophage origin of replication; arrow indicates direction of (+) strand synthesis
   7529..29      -  CDS            lacZα (fragment) (across the origin): LacZα fragment of β-galactosidase; lacZ fragment
>Addgene plasmid #168341 | pTL107 | addgene full sequence | sequence record 349182 | Addgene NGS Result
CGGTGCGGGCCTCTTCGCTATTACGCCAGATCCTTTTGTTGTTTCCGGGTGTACAATATGGACTTCCTCT
TTTCTGGCAACCAAACCCATACATCGGGATTCCTATAATACCTTCGTTGGTCTCCCTAACATGTAGGTGG
CGGAGGGGAGATATACAATAGAACAGATACCAGACAAGACATAATGGGCTAAACAAGACTACACCAATTA
CACTGCCTCATTGATGGTGGTACATAACGAACTAATACTGTAGCCCTAGACTTGATAGCCATCATCATAT
CGAAGTTTCACTACCCTTTTTCCATTTGCCATCTATTGAAGTAATAATAGGCGCATGCAACTTCTTTTCT
TTTTTTTTCTTTTCTCTCTCCCCCGTTGTTGTCTCACCATATCCGCAATGACAAAAAAATGATGGAAGAC
ACTAAAGGAAAAAATTAACGACAAAGACAGCACCAACAGATGTCGTTGTTCCAGAGCTGATGAGGGGTAT
CTCGAAGCACACGAAACTTTTTCCTTCCTTCATTCACGCACACTACTCTCTAATGAGCAACGGTATACGG
CCTTCCTTCCAGTTACTTGAATTTGAAATAAAAAAAAGTTTGCTGTCTTGCTATCAAGTATAAATAGACC
TGCAATTATTAATCTTTTGTTTCCTCGTCATTGTTCTCGTTCCCTTTCTTCCTTGTTTCTTTTTCTGCAC
AATATTTCAAGCTATACCAAGCATACAATCAACTCCAAGCTTGAAGCAAGCCTCCTGAAAGATGAAGCTA
CTGTCTTCTATCGAACAAGCATGCGATATTTGCCGACTTAAAAAGCTCAAGTGCTCCAAAGAAAAACCGA
AGTGCGCCAAGTGTCTGAAGAACAACTGGGAGTGTCGCTACTCTCCCAAAACCAAAAGGTCTCCGCTGAC
TAGGGCACATCTGACAGAAGTGGAATCAAGGCTAGAAAGACTGGAACAGCTATTTCTACTGATTTTTCCT
CGAGAAGACCTTGACATGATTTTGAAAATGGATTCTTTACAGGATATAAAAGCATTGTTAACAGGATTAT
TTGTACAAGATAATGTGAATAAAGATGCCGTCACAGATAGATTGGCTTCAGTGGAGACTGATATGCCTCT
AACATTGAGACAGCATAGAATAAGTGCGACATCATCATCGGAAGAGAGTAGTAACAAAGGTCAAAGACAG
TTGACTGTATCGCCGGAATTTGTAATACGACTCACTATAGGGCGAGCCGCCATCATGGAGGAGCAGAAGC
TGATCTCAGAGGAGGACCTGCATATGGCCATGGAGGCCGAATTCATTCGCGTGGATGATCTGATTGCCGA
ACTGTGCGAACTGCCGGCCAAAGTGATCGGCCGCAAAAAGCGCAAAGAGTTCCAGGAACTGGCCTTTCTG
GTGCGCATGGATTGCGAAGGCTGCGAACGCCGCGTTCGCAAAGCCCTGGAAGGTATGGAAGGTGTTAGCA
GCGTGGAAGTTGATCCTAAACAGAACAAGGTGACCGTGAGCGGTCAGGTGGAAGCCGCCGAAGTGGTGCG
TCGCTTACGTCGCCGTGCCGGTAAAAAATAAGGATCCGTCGACCTGCAGCGGCCGCATAACTAGCATAAC
CCCTTGGGGCCTCTAAACGGGTCTTGAGGGGTTTTTTGCGCGCTTGCAGCCAAGCTAATTCCGGGCGAAT
TTCTTATGATTTATGATTTTTATTATTAAATAAGTTATAAAAAAAATAAGTGTATACAAATTTTAAAGTG
ACTCTTAGGTTTTAAAACGAAAATTCTTATTCTTGAGTAACTCTTTCCTGTAGGTCAGGTTGCTTTCTCA
GGTATAGCATGAGGTCGCTCTTATTGACCACACCTCTACCGGCATGCAAGCTTGGCGTAATCATGGTCAT
AGCTGTTTCCTGTGTGAAATTGTTATCCGCTCACAATTCCACACAACATACGAGCCGGAAGCATAAAGTG
TAAAGCCTGGGGTGCCTAATGAGTGAGCTAACTCACATTAATTGCGTTGCGCTCACTGCCCGCTTTCCAG
TCGGGAAACCTGTCGTGCCAGCTGCATTAATGAATCGGCCAACGCGCGGGGAGAGGCGGTTTGCGTATTG
GGCGCTCTTCCGCTTCCTCGCTCACTGACTCGCTGCGCTCGGTCGTTCGGCTGCGGCGAGCGGTATCAGC
TCACTCAAAGGCGGTAATACGGTTATCCACAGAATCAGGGGATAACGCAGGAAAGAACATGTGAGCAAAA
GGCCAGCAAAAGGCCAGGAACCGTAAAAAGGCCGCGTTGCTGGCGTTTTTCCATAGGCTCCGCCCCCCTG
ACGAGCATCACAAAAATCGACGCTCAAGTCAGAGGTGGCGAAACCCGACAGGACTATAAAGATACCAGGC
GTTTCCCCCTGGAAGCTCCCTCGTGCGCTCTCCTGTTCCGACCCTGCCGCTTACCGGATACCTGTCCGCC
TTTCTCCCTTCGGGAAGCGTGGCGCTTTCTCATAGCTCACGCTGTAGGTATCTCAGTTCGGTGTAGGTCG
TTCGCTCCAAGCTGGGCTGTGTGCACGAACCCCCCGTTCAGCCCGACCGCTGCGCCTTATCCGGTAACTA
TCGTCTTGAGTCCAACCCGGTAAGACACGACTTATCGCCACTGGCAGCAGCCACTGGTAACAGGATTAGC
AGAGCGAGGTATGTAGGCGGTGCTACAGAGTTCTTGAAGTGGTGGCCTAACTACGGCTACACTAGAAGAA
CAGTATTTGGTATCTGCGCTCTGCTGAAGCCAGTTACCTTCGGAAAAAGAGTTGGTAGCTCTTGATCCGG
CAAACAAACCACCGCTGGTAGCGGTGGTTTTTTTGTTTGCAAGCAGCAGATTACGCGCAGAAAAAAAGGA
TCTCAAGAAGATCCTTTGATCTTTTCTACGGGGTCTGACGCTCAGTGGAACGAAAACTCACGTTAAGGGA
TTTTGGTCATGAGATTATCAAAAAGGATCTTCACCTAGATCCTTTTAAATTAAAAATGAAGTTTTAAATC
AATCTAAAGTATATATGAGTAACCTGAGGCTATGGCAGGGCCTGCCGCCCCGACGTTGGCTGCGAGCCCT
GGGCCTTCACCCGAACTTGGGGGGTGGGGTGGGGAAAAGGAAGAAACGCGGGCGTATTGGCCCCAATGGG
GTCTCGGTGGGGTATCGACAGAGTGCCAGCCCTGGGACCGAACCCCGCGTTTATGAACAAACGACCCAAC
ACCGTGCGTTTTATTCTGTCTTTTTATTGCCGTCATAGCGCGGGTTCCTTCCGGTATTGTCTCCTTCCGT
GTTTCAGTTAGCCTCCCCCTAGGGTGGGCGAAGAACTCCAGCATGAGATCCCCGCGCTGGAGGATCATCC
AGCCGGCGTCCCGGAAAACGATTCCGAAGCCCAACCTTTCATAGAAGGCGGCGGTGGAATCGAAATCTCG
TGATGGCAGGTTGGGCGTCGCTTGGTCGGTCATTTCGAACCCCAGAGTCCCGCTCAGAAGAACTCGTCAA
GAAGGCGATAGAAGGCGATGCGCTGCGAATCGGGAGCGGCGATACCGTAAAGCACGAGGAAGCGGTCAGC
CCATTCGCCGCCAAGCTCTTCAGCAATATCACGGGTAGCCAACGCTATGTCCTGATAGCGGTCCGCCACA
CCCAGCCGGCCACAGTCGATGAATCCAGAAAAGCGGCCATTTTCCACCATGATATTCGGCAAGCAGGCAT
CGCCATGAGTCACGACGAGATCCTCGCCGTCGGGCATGCTCGCCTTGAGCCTGGCGAACAGTTCGGCTGG
CGCGAGCCCCTGATGCTCTTCGTCCAGATCATCCTGATCGACAAGACCGGCTTCCATCCGAGTACGTGCT
CGCTCGATGCGATGTTTCGCTTGGTGGTCGAATGGGCAGGTAGCCGGATCAAGCGTATGCAGCCGCCGCA
TTGCATCAGCCATGATGGATACTTTCTCGGCAGGAGCAAGGTGAGATGACAGGAGATCCTGCCCCGGCAC
TTCGCCCAATAGCAGCCAGTCCCTTCCCGCTTCAGTGACAACGTCGAGCACAGCTGCGCAAGGAACGCCC
GTCGTGGCCAGCCACGATAGCCGCGCTGCCTCGTCTTGCAGTTCATTCAGGGCACCGGACAGGTCGGTCT
TGACAAAAAGAACCGGGCGCCCCTGCGCTGACAGCCGGAACACGGCGGCATCAGAGCAGCCGATTGTCTG
TTGTGCCCAGTCATAGCCGAATAGCCTCTCCACCCAAGCGGCCGGAGAACCTGCGTGCAATCCATCTTGT
TCAATCATACTCTTCCTTTTTCAATATTATTGAAGCATTTATCAGGGTTATTGTCTCATGAGCGGATACA
TATTTGAATGTATTTAGAAAAATAAACAAATAGGGGTTCCGCGCACATTTCCCCGAAAAGTGCCACCTGA
ACGAAGCATCTGTGCTTCATTTTGTAGAACAAAAATGCAACGCGAGAGCGCTAATTTTTCAAACAAAGAA
TCTGAGCTGCATTTTTACAGAACAGAAATGCAACGCGAAAGCGCTATTTTACCAACGAAGAATCTGTGCT
TCATTTTTGTAAAACAAAAATGCAACGCGAGAGCGCTAATTTTTCAAACAAAGAATCTGAGCTGCATTTT
TACAGAACAGAAATGCAACGCGAGAGCGCTATTTTACCAACAAAGAATCTATACTTCTTTTTTGTTCTAC
AAAAATGCATCCCGAGAGCGCTATTTTTCTAACAAAGCATCTTAGATTACTTTTTTTCTCCTTTGTGCGC
TCTATAATGCAGTCTCTTGATAACTTTTTGCACTGTAGGTCCGTTAAGGTTAGAAGAAGGCTACTTTGGT
GTCTATTTTCTCTTCCATAAAAAAAGCCTGACTCCACTTCCCGCGTTTACTGATTACTAGCGAAGCTGCG
GGTGCATTTTTTCAAGATAAAGGCATCCCCGATTATATTCTATACCGATGTGGATTGCGCATACTTTGTG
AACAGAAAGTGATAGCGTTGATGATTCTTCATTGGTCAGAAAATTATGAACGGTTTCTTCTATTTTGTCT
CTATATACTACGTATAGGAAATGTTTACATTTTCGTATTGTTTTCGATTCACTCTATGAATAGTTCTTAC
TACAATTTTTTTGTCTAAAGAGTAATACTAGAGATAAACATAAAAAATGTAGAGGTCGAGTTTAGATGCA
AGTTCAAGGAGCGAAAGGTGGATGGGTAGGTTATATAGGGATATAGCACAGAGATATATAGCAAAGAGAT
ACTTTTGAGCAATGTTTGTGGAAGCGGTATTCGCAATATTTTAGTAGCTCGTTACAGTCCGGTGCGTTTT
TGGTTTTTTGAAAGTGCGTCTTCAGAGCGCTTTTGGTTTTCAAAAGCGCTCTGAAGTTCCTATACTTTCT
AGAGAATAGGAACTTCGGAATAGGAACTTCAAAGCGTTTCCGAAAACGAGCGCTTCCGAAAATGCAACGC
GAGCTGCGCACATACAGCTCACTGTTCACGTCGCACCTATATCTGCGTGTTGCCTGTATATATATATACA
TGAGAAGAACGGCATAGTGCGTGTTTATGCTTAAATGCGTACTTATATGCGTCTATTTATGTAGGATGAA
AGGTAGTCTAGTACCTCCTGTGATATTATCCCATTCCATGCGGGGTATCGTATGCTTCCTTCAGCACTAC
CCTTTAGCTGTTCTATATGCTGCCACTCCTCAATTGGATTAGTCTCATCCTTCAATGCTATCATTTCCTT
TGATATTGGATCATACTAAGAAACCATTATTATCATGACATTAACCTATAAAAATAGGCGTATCACGAGG
CCCTTTCGTCTCGCGCGTTTCGGTGATGACGGTGAAAACCTCTGACACATGCAGCTCCCGGAGACGGTCA
CAGCTTGTCTGTAAGCGGATGCCGGGAGCAGACAAGCCCGTCAGGGCGCGTCAGCGGGTGTTGGCGGGTG
TCGGGGCTGGCTTAACTATGCGGCATCAGAGCAGATTGTACTGAGAGTGCACCATAGATCAACGACATTA
CTATATATATAATATAGGAAGCATTTAATAGAACAGCATCGTAATATATGTGTACTTTGCAGTTATGACG
CCAGATGGCAGTAGTGGAAGATATTCTTTATTGAAAAATAGCTTGTCACCTTACGTACAATCTTGATCCG
GAGCTTTTCTTTTTTTGCCGATTAAGAATTAATTCGGTCGAAAAAAGAAAAGGAGAGGGCCAAGAGGGAG
GGCATTGGTGACTATTGAGCACGTGAGTATACGTGATTAAGCACACAAAGGCAGCTTGGAGTATGTCTGT
TATTAATTTCACAGGTAGTTCTGGTCCATTGGTGAAAGTTTGCGGCTTGCAGAGCACAGAGGCCGCAGAA
TGTGCTCTAGATTCCGATGCTGACTTGCTGGGTATTATATGTGTGCCCAATAGAAAGAGAACAATTGACC
CGGTTATTGCAAGGAAAATTTCAAGTCTTGTAAAAGCATATAAAAATAGTTCAGGCACTCCGAAATACTT
GGTTGGCGTGTTTCGTAATCAACCTAAGGAGGATGTTTTGGCTCTGGTCAATGATTACGGCATTGATATC
GTCCAACTGCATGGAGATGAGTCGTGGCAAGAATACCAAGAGTTCCTCGGTTTGCCAGTTATTAAAAGAC
TCGTATTTCCAAAAGACTGCAACATACTACTCAGTGCAGCTTCACAGAAACCTCATTCGTTTATTCCCTT
GTTTGATTCAGAAGCAGGTGGGACAGGTGAACTTTTGGATTGGAACTCGATTTCTGACTGGGTTGGAAGG
CAAGAGAGCCCCGAAAGCTTACATTTTATGTTAGCTGGTGGACTGACGCCAGAAAATGTTGGTGATGCGC
TTAGATTAAATGGCGTTATTGGTGTTGATGTAAGCGGAGGTGTGGAGACAAATGGTGTAAAAGACTCTAA
CAAAATAGCAAATTTCGTCAAAAATGCTAAGAAATAGGTTATTACTGAGTAGTATTTATTTAAGTATTGT
TTGTGCACTTGCCGATCTATGCGGTGTGAAATACCGCACAGATGCGTAAGGAGAAAATACCGCATCAGGA
AATTGTAAGCGTTAATATTTTGTTAAAATTCGCGTTAAATTTTTGTTAAATCAGCTCATTTTTTAACCAA
TAGGCCGAAATCGGCAAAATCCCTTATAAATCAAAAGAATAGACCGAGATAGGGT
[37 nt withheld, positions 7196-7232]
AAAGAACGTGGACTCCAACGTCAAAGG
[49 nt withheld, positions 7260-7308]
T
[91 nt withheld, positions 7310-7400]
G
[124 nt withheld, positions 7402-7525]
CCATTCGCCATTCAGGCTGCGCAACTGTTGGGAAGGGCGAT
