>Addgene plasmid #168341 | pTL107 | depositor partial sequence | sequence record 326441 | insert
GAATTCATTCGCGTGGATGATCTGATTGCCGAACTGTGCGAACTGCCGGCCAAAGTGATCGGCCGCAAAA
AGCGCAAAGAGTTCCAGGAACTGGCCTTTCTGGTGCGCATGGATTGCGAAGGCTGCGAACGCCGCGTTCG
CAAAGCCCTGGAAGGTATGGAAGGTGTTAGCAGCGTGGAAGTTGATCCTAAACAGAACAAGGTGACCGTG
AGCGGTCAGGTGGAAGCCGCCGAAGTGGTGCGTCGCTTACGTCGCCGTGCCGGTAAAAAATAAGGATCC
